>Addgene plasmid #200362 | pSAH88 - [IL2LRp | gfp | tbb-2 UTR] | addgene full sequence | sequence record 397603 | Addgene NGS Result
ATACGAAGTTATGATATCAAAAATGATTACGCCAAGCTGTAAGTTTAAACATGATCTTACTAACTAACTA
TTCTCATTTAAATTTTCAGAGCTTAAAAATGGCTGAAATCACTCACAACGATGGATACGCTAATGCCAGG
AGAAAATGGAATTGCTGACAATTTTAAGATGGTTGAAGAAAATGCGATTACTACTGAAGTACGGCTTTTT
GCTGTTTGAATTCTCAAGGTTTTTTTGGAATAAAAAACATTTTTCGGAACTCCTACTAATGAATAATTGC
TTCTCTACTTGCAAAAAACAACATTCCCAAGACTAAAGAATGTTGGCTCCCTGTCCTAATGGACACACAT
CTCCTTGGAAATGCTCCATGGGCAACGAATAGAATCGCAAAGCAACACGAAAACTGAAAGAATTCATTTG
TATTTCTTTTGCTAAAAAGAGACCAAAAATGGGGCCCTCTAAGGGCGAAGAATTGTTCACGGGAGTAGTC
CCAATCTTAGTCGAGCTTGACGGAGGTGAGTTTTATTATCGATTTTCGGGATTTTCTACTTGTAATTACC
TTTTGTTTTTAATAAGTTGCTTTTTTCCAGATGTTAATGGCCACAAGTTTTCCGTGTCTGGAGAAGGAGA
AGGCGACGCTACCTACGGTAAGCTGACCCTGAAGTTCATTTGCACTACTGGCAAGTTACCAGTACCATGG
CCGACCCTGGTGACAACATTTTGCTACGGGGTTCAATGCTTCTCCAGATACCCAGGTAGGTTTTCAGTTT
CAATTTTTGTTGCAACTACCTCAACTCTATGTTTTCAGATCATATGAAAAGACACGACTTTTTTAAATCC
GCCATGCCAGAGGGTTACGTTCAAGAACGTACCATTTTTTTTAAGGACGATGGTAACTACAAGACACGTG
CGGAGGTTAAATTTGAAGGCGATACTCTCGTGAACCGTATTGAGCTCAAGGTAAATTTTTCAAGCTTCTA
AATTCCAAAATAAACCATTTTAATTTCTTAATTCCAGGGAATCGATTTCAAGGAAGATGGAAACATTTTG
GGCCACAAGCTTGAATATAATTATAATAGTCATAATGTCTACATTATGGCCGACAAACAAAAAAACGGTA
TTAAGGTTAACTTCAAGATTCGCCACAATATCGAAGATGGATCTGTCCAACTTGCTGACCACTACCAACA
AAATACTCCAATTGGAGATGGACCGGTTTTGCTTCCAGATAACCACTACCTTTCCACTCAGTCTGCCCTC
TCTAAGGATCCGAATGAAAAACGTGACCATATGGTTCTTTTGGAGTTCGTTACCGCAGCAGGAATTACTC
ACGGAATGGATGAACTGTACAAGCCCGGGTGATGGTCTCTGAGCTATGCAAAATCCTTTCAAGCATTCCC
TTCTTCTCTATCACTCTTCTTTCTTTTTGTCAAAAAATTCTCTCGCTAATTTATTTGCTTTTTTAATGTT
ATTATTTTATGACTTTTTATAGTCACTGAAAAGTTTGCATCTGAGTGAAGTGAATGCTATCAAAATGTGA
TTCTGATATCCAGGAAACGGAGAATCTGTGCGGCAATGTCTTATCATTTGAAACGCGCCGTATCGATGCT
GACATCATGCGGCTCCCGTGTTAGTCGAGAAGATGGGTACGGGCCTTTATTCATCCAACACTCTACGGCT
TCTTCAAGAGCTAGTAGGGCACCCTGTAGTTGGAAAGGGATTATTTCGTATGGCGAGCCCATACCGTCTT
TCTTGCGGAAGCTTAACACGATAGGAAGTTGGATAGTTTCGAACGATGGTTCCATACGGAACGCTGTCTC
AAGGATGAGTCTGACGGAGTGTAACTCGAAGGCTAGGTGGAGGCTCAGTGATGATAAGTCTGCGATGGTG
GATGCATGTGTCATGGTCATAGCTGTTTCCTGTGTGAAATTGTTATCCGCTCAGAGGGCACAATCCTATT
CCGCGCTATCCGACAATCTCCAAGACATTAGGTGGAGTTCAGTTCGGCGTATGGCATATGTCGCTGGAAA
GAACATGTGAGCAAAAGGCCAGCAAAAGGCCAGGAACCGTAAAAAGGCCGCGTTGCTGGCGTTTTTCCAT
AGGCTCCGCCCCCCTGACGAGCATCACAAAAATCGACGCTCAAGTCAGAGGTGGCGAAACCCGACAGGAC
TATAAAGATACCAGGCGTTTCCCCCTGGAAGCTCCCTCGTGCGCTCTCCTGTTCCGACCCTGCCGCTTAC
CGGATACCTGTCCGCCTTTCTCCCTTCGGGAAGCGTGGCGCTTTCTCATAGCTCACGCTGTAGGTATCTC
AGTTCGGTGTAGGTCGTTCGCTCCAAGCTGGGCTGTGTGCACGAACCCCCCGTTCAGCCCGACCGCTGCG
CCTTATCCGGTAACTATCGTCTTGAGTCCAACCCGGTAAGACACGACTTATCGCCACTGGCAGCAGCCAC
TGGTAACAGGATTAGCAGAGCGAGGTATGTAGGCGGTGCTACAGAGTTCTTGAAGTGGTGGCCTAACTAC
GGCTACACTAGAAGAACAGTATTTGGTATCTGCGCTCTGCTGAAGCCAGTTACCTTCGGAAAAAGAGTTG
GTAGCTCTTGATCCGGCAAACAAACCACCGCTGGTAGCGGTGGTTTTTTTGTTTGCAAGCAGCAGATTAC
GCGCAGAAAAAAAGGATCTCAAGAAGATCCTTTGATCTTTTCTACGGGGTCTGACGCTCTATTCAACAAA
GCCGCCGTCCCGTCAAGTCAGCGTAAATGGGTAGGGGGCTTCAAATCGTCCTCGTGATACCAATTCGGAG
CCTGCTTTTTTGTACAAACTTGTTGATAATGGCAATTCAAGGATCTTCACCTAGATCCTTTTAAATTAAA
AATGAAGTTTTAAATCAATCTAAAGTATATATGAGTAAACTTGGTCTGACAGTTACCAATGCTTAATCAG
TGAGGCACCTATCTCAGCGATCTGTCTATTTCGTTCATCCATAGTTGCCTGACTCCCCGTCGTGTAGATA
ACTACGATACGGGAGGGCTTACCATCTGGCCCCAGTGCTGCAATGATACCGCGAGAGCCACGCTCACCGG
CTCCAGATTTATCAGCAATAAACCAGCCAGCCGGAAGGGCCGAGCGCAGAAGTGGTCCTGCAACTTTATC
CGCCTCCATCCAGTCTATTAATTGTTGCCGGGAAGCTAGAGTAAGTAGTTCGCCAGTTAATAGTTTGCGC
AACGTTGTTGCCATTGCTACAGGCATCGTGGTGTCACGCTCGTCGTTTGGTATGGCTTCATTCAGCTCCG
GTTCCCAACGATCAAGGCGAGTTACATGATCCCCCATGTTGTGCAAAAAAGCGGTTAGCTCCTTCGGTCC
TCCGATCGTTGTCAGAAGTAAGTTGGCCGCAGTGTTATCACTCATGGTTATGGCAGCACTGCATAATTCT
CTTACTGTCATGCCATCCGTAAGATGCTTTTCTGTGACTGGTGAGTACTCAACCAAGTCATTCTGAGAAT
AGTGTATGCGGCGACCGAGTTGCTCTTGCCCGGCGTCAATACGGGATAATACCGCGCCACATAGCAGAAC
TTTAAAAGTGCTCATCATTGGAAAACGTTCTTCGGGGCGAAAACTCTCAAGGATCTTACCGCTGTTGAGA
TCCAGTTCGATGTAACCCACTCGTGCACCCAACTGATCTTCAGCATCTTTTACTTTCACCAGCGTTTCTG
GGTGAGCAAAAACAGGAAGGCAAAATGCCGCAAAAAAGGGAATAAGGGCGACACGGAAATGTTGAATACT
CATACTCTTCCTTTTTCAATATTATTGAAGCATTTATCAGGGTTATTGTCTCATGAGCGGATACATATTT
GAATGTATTTAGAAAAATAAACAAATAGGGGTTCCGCGCACATTTCCCCGAAAAGTGCCAGATACCTGAA
ACAAAACCCATCGTACGGCCAAGGAAGTCTCCAATAACTGTGATCCACCACAAGCGCCAGGGTTTTCCCA
GTCACGACGTTGTAAAACGACGGCCAGTCATGCATAATCCGCACGCATCTGGAATAAGGAAGTGCCATTC
CGCCTGACCTAAGTGCTTTTCGAGATCGCCAAACCGGAGAACGATCAGGAGAATGATGAGTCGCCACAGG
AGTCGGCAAGATACGTGCGTTATAGATTTGCTCCAAACTTTTTGAAACTCAAAACGGTCGGAGCAACTGT
GGAATTCAAAGTAGGAGACATCCCAATCCATCATTTCCGAATGATCGAACGTCACTTCTTCAAAGATCGC
CTTCTGAAGTGTTTTGACTTTGAATTCGGATTCTGTATTCCGAATTCACGAAACAACTGTGAACATATCT
ATGAGTTCCCTCAACTCTCTCAACAACTCAGTGAGTCATTATTCTAAAAAGTACAATTCAAAAGACTAAT
CTCTTTTTCAGTGGACGACATGATCAACAATCCAAACGAGACTCGTTCTGACAGCTTCTATTTCGTCGAT
AACAAACTCGTCATGCACAACAAAGCCGACTACTCATATGATGCATAAATCTTCATTGTTGAGTTTATCT
TGTTGATTTTTGAATAAATTATCAACTCTTTACTTTTTAATGGGTTATGAAATAAATAAACATTGAAAAC
TGATAAACAACGTTCATCTCTATAACTTCGTATAGCATACATT
Features (pLannotate 1.2.2; 10 found; start..end, strand, type, name):
    458..754     +  CDS            cEGFP (fragment): cEGFP is a basic (constitutively fluorescent) green fluorescent protein published in 2008, derived from Aequorea victoria.
    796..1353    +  CDS            Q80R (fragment): Q80R is a fluorescent protein, derived from Aequorea victoria.
   1376..1545    +  terminator     tbb-2 terminator (fragment): tbb-2; transcription terminator for the C. elegans tubulin beta-2 gene
   2094..2682    -  rep_origin     ori: high-copy-number ColE1/pMB1/pBR322/pUC origin of replication
   2799..2823    -  protein_bind   attB1: mutant version of attB; recombination site for the Gateway® BP reaction BP Clonase™
   2923..3783    -  CDS            AmpR: β-lactamase; bla; confers resistance to ampicillin, carbenicillin, and related antibiotics
   3784..3888    -  promoter       AmpR promoter: bla
   3975..4018    -  CDS            lacZα (fragment): LacZα fragment of β-galactosidase; lacZ fragment
   4073..4525    +  CDS            unc-119 (fragment): UN119_CAEEL - Experimental evidence at protein level: Swiss-Prot protein existence level 1. Myristoyl-binding protein that acts as a cargo adapter: specifically binds the myristoyl moiety of a subset of N-terminally myristoylated proteins and is required for their localization. Plays a key role in ciliary membrane localization of proteins. Required for the establishment or function of the nervous system. From Caenorhabditis elegans.
   4642..12      +  protein_bind   loxP (across the origin): Cre-mediated recombination occurs in the 8-bp core sequence (GCATACAT). Cre recombinase
