[The description below was written by a language model from this plasmid's Addgene catalogue record and pLannotate feature annotations shown in this document.]
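Description:
pSAH88 is a C. elegans expression plasmid built in the Twist Amp High backbone, a high-copy cloning vector propagated in E. coli through a ColE1/pUC-type origin and selected with ampicillin via a β-lactamase gene under its own promoter. It belongs to a set of "BioPart" constructs that pair a cell-type-specific promoter with gfp. Here the promoter comes from the gene C18F10.2 and is described as driving expression in the IL2LR neurons.

In the annotated 4.66 kb sequence, the gfp coding region is detected as two adjacent Aequorea victoria-derived GFP fragments separated by a short gap. This pattern may reflect an intron interrupting the reading frame, as is common in worm-optimised reporters, although the record does not say so. A fragment of the tbb-2 (β-tubulin) terminator/3′ UTR follows the reporter and supplies the transcript's 3′ end. The promoter itself is not annotated, but presumably lies in the unannotated region upstream of gfp. The table also lists a partial unc-119 coding fragment, a loxP site spanning the sequence origin, an attB1 site and a small lacZα remnant. The record does not explain these elements. The unc-119 fragment and loxP site may relate to the stated compatibility with MosTI single-copy insertion, but this is an inference.

According to the depositor, the plasmid can be used to label IL2LR neurons with GFP. It can also serve as a module for cell-specific expression of transgenes, either as N- or C-terminal GFP fusions or untagged. Delivery can be by MosTI single-copy integration or as extrachromosomal arrays.
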