Addgene plasmid #200362: pSAH88 - [IL2LRp | gfp | tbb-2 UTR]
Purpose: gfp BioPart for IL2LR neurons. (1) Mark neurons or (2) cell-specific expression of transgenes (N or C-terminal fusions, or untagged). Compatible with single-copy insertion (MosTI) or arrays.
Depositing lab: Christian Froekjaer-Jensen. Depositing organization: King Abdullah University of Science and Technology (KAUST).
Backbone
  Vector backbone: Twist Amp High
  Backbone manufacturer: Twist Biosciences
  Vector type: Worm Expression
Growth in bacteria
  Bacterial resistance: Ampicillin, 100 μg/mL
  Growth temperature: 37°C
  Growth strain: DH5alpha
  Copy number: High Copy
Gene/Insert
  Gene/Insert name: [IL2LRp | gfp | tbb-2 UTR]
  Species: C. elegans (nematode)
  Promoter: WBGene00015977,C18f10.2
  Cloning method: Restriction Enzyme; 5′ cloning site Unknown (unknown if destroyed)
Terms and licenses: Academic/Nonprofit Terms; Industry Terms: Not Available to Industry
Depositor comments: See www.wormbuilder.org/BioParts for more information.
How to cite: pSAH88 - [IL2LRp | gfp | tbb-2 UTR] was a gift from Christian Froekjaer-Jensen (Addgene plasmid # 200362 ; http://n2t.net/addgene:200362 ; RRID:Addgene_200362)
